Addgene plasmid #115201: pLEX307_CR-PDHA2S293D
Purpose: Lentiviral transduction and expression of CRISPR/Cas9-resistant PDHA2S293D into any mammalian cell (when using sgRNA 5'-ATGTAATGACGTGATCCGAG-3')
Depositing lab: Mohan Babu. Depositing organization: University of Regina. Publication: The conserved Tpk1 regulates non-homologous end joining double-strand break repair by phosphorylation of Nej1, a homolog of the human XLF. Jessulat M, Amin S, Hooshyar M, Malty R, Moutaoufik MT, Zilocchi M, Istace Z, Phanse S, Aoki H, Omidi K, Burnside D, Samanfar B, Aly KA, Golshani A, Babu M. Nucleic Acids Res. 2021 Jul 9. pii: 6318499. doi: 10.1093/nar/gkab585. PubMed 34244791.
Backbone
  Vector backbone: pLEX-307
  Backbone manufacturer: David Root, Addgene plasmid # 41392
  Backbone size w/o insert (bp): 8270
  Vector type: Lentiviral
  Selectable markers: Puromycin
Growth in bacteria
  Bacterial resistance: Ampicillin, 100 μg/mL
  Growth temperature: 30°C
  Growth strain: NEB Stable
  Copy number: High Copy
Gene/Insert
  Gene/Insert name: CR (CRISPR/Cas9-resistant)-PDHA2S293D
  Species: H. sapiens (human)
  Insert size (bp): 1167
  Mutation: c.321C>T (silent when translated to protein, confers CRISPR/Cas9 resistance since it mutates the canonical PAM site), p.S293D
  GenBank ID: NM_005390.4, NP_005381.1
  Entrez Gene: PDHA2 (a.k.a. PDHAL, MGC149517, MGC149518)
  Promoter: EF1alpha
  Cloning method: Restriction Enzyme; 5′ cloning site NheI (not destroyed); 3′ cloning site SpeI (not destroyed)
  Sequencing primers: 5′ EF1alpha_F; 3′ WPRE_R
Terms and licenses: Academic/Nonprofit Terms; Industry Terms: Not Available to Industry
How to cite: pLEX307_CR-PDHA2S293D was a gift from Mohan Babu (Addgene plasmid # 115201 ; http://n2t.net/addgene:115201 ; RRID:Addgene_115201)
