[The description below was written by a language model from this plasmid's Addgene catalogue record and pLannotate feature annotations shown in this document.]
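Description:
pLEX307_CR-PDHA2S293D is a lentiviral expression plasmid built on the pLEX-307 backbone for stable delivery of a modified human PDHA2 cDNA into mammalian cells. In bacteria it is maintained through a high-copy ColE1/pUC-type origin with ampicillin selection (AmpR), and it also carries an f1 origin. The viral portion has a third-generation, self-inactivating layout. An RSV promoter drives a truncated HIV-1 5' LTR, followed by the Ψ packaging signal with a gag fragment, the Rev response element, a cPPT/CTS, and a ΔU3 3' LTR with a downstream SV40 polyadenylation signal. Packaging functions are therefore expected to be supplied in trans. Within the transfer region, an SV40 promoter/origin segment drives puromycin N-acetyltransferase for selection of transduced cells.

The payload is the PDHA2 open reading frame, which encodes the testis-type E1 alpha subunit of the pyruvate dehydrogenase complex. It was cloned between NheI and SpeI sites under the strong constitutive EF-1α promoter and is followed by a WPRE, which enhances transcript stability and expression. No epitope tag or reporter is annotated. Two changes are recorded. The first is a silent c.321C>T substitution that destroys the PAM used by a specific PDHA2-targeting sgRNA, making the transgene resistant to Cas9 cleavage. The second is the S293D substitution, a serine-to-aspartate change of the kind commonly used to mimic phosphorylation, although the record does not state that rationale. The stated purpose is lentiviral transduction and expression of this CRISPR-resistant variant in mammalian cells. This suits add-back or rescue experiments in cells where endogenous PDHA2 is being targeted by that guide.
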