Features (pLannotate 1.2.2; 30 found; start..end, strand, type, name):
      1..22      +  protein_bind   CAP binding site: CAP binding activates transcription in the presence of cAMP. E. coli catabolite activator protein
     37..67      +  promoter       lac promoter: promoter for the E. coli lac operon
     75..91      +  protein_bind   lac operator: The lac repressor binds to the lac operator to inhibit transcription in E. coli. This inhibition can be relieved by adding lactose or isopropyl-β-D-thiogalactopyranoside (IPTG). lac repressor encoded by lacI
    136..154     +  promoter       T3 promoter: promoter for bacteriophage T3 RNA polymerase
    182..408     +  promoter       RSV promoter: Rous sarcoma virus enhancer/promoter
    409..589     +  LTR            5' LTR (truncated): truncated 5' long terminal repeat (LTR) from HIV-1
    636..761     +  misc_feature   HIV-1 Ψ: packaging signal of human immunodeficiency virus type 1
    745..1108    +  CDS            HIV-1 gag (fragment): gag protein from human immunodeficiency virus 1; gag
   1254..1487    +  misc_feature   RRE: The Rev response element (RRE) of HIV-1 allows for Rev-dependent mRNA export from the nucleus to the cytoplasm.
   1864..1890    +  CDS            Rev (fragment): human immunodeficiency virus 1 (HIV-1) Rev protein; rev; enhances nuclear export of unspliced and incompletely spliced viral mRNAs
   1897..1920    +  promoter       SV40 promoter (fragment): SV40 early promoter
   1921..1992    +  promoter       SV40 promoter (fragment): SV40 enhancer and early promoter
   2016..2151    +  rep_origin     SV40 ori: SV40 origin of replication
   2197..2793    +  CDS            PuroR (fragment): puromycin N-acetyltransferase; pac from Streptomyces; confers resistance to puromycin
   2842..2959    +  misc_feature   cPPT/CTS: central polypurine tract and central termination sequence of HIV-1
   3024..3090    +  CDS            small t antigen (fragment): SV40 (simian virus 40) small t antigen
   3097..4275    +  promoter       EF-1α promoter: strong constitutive promoter for human elongation factor EF-1α
   4283..5446    +  CDS            PDHA2: ODPAT_HUMAN - Also known as PDHAL. Experimental evidence at protein level: Swiss-Prot protein existence level 1. The pyruvate dehydrogenase complex catalyzes the overall conversion of pyruvate to acetyl-CoA and CO(2), and thereby links the glycolytic pathway to the tricarboxylic cycle. From Homo sapiens (Human).
   5471..6059    +  misc_feature   WPRE: woodchuck hepatitis virus posttranscriptional regulatory element
   6110..6129    +  misc_feature   cPPT/CTS (fragment): central polypurine tract and central termination sequence of HIV-1
   6131..6364    +  LTR            3' LTR (ΔU3): self-inactivating 3' long terminal repeat (LTR) from HIV-1
   6442..6563    +  polyA_signal   SV40 poly(A) signal: SV40 polyadenylation signal
   6603..6738    +  rep_origin     SV40 ori: SV40 origin of replication
   6759..6777    -  promoter       T7 promoter: promoter for bacteriophage T7 RNA polymerase
   6785..6940    +  CDS            lacZα (fragment): LacZα fragment of β-galactosidase; lacZ fragment
   6945..7373    +  rep_origin     f1 ori (sequence partly withheld): f1 bacteriophage origin of replication; arrow indicates direction of (+) strand synthesis
   7426..7530    +  promoter       AmpR promoter: bla
   7531..8391    +  CDS            AmpR: β-lactamase; bla; confers resistance to ampicillin, carbenicillin, and related antibiotics
   8562..9150    +  rep_origin     ori: high-copy-number ColE1/pMB1/pBR322/pUC origin of replication
   9333..9425    +  CDS            lacI (fragment): lac repressor; lacI; The lac repressor binds to the lac operator to inhibit transcription in E. coli. This inhibition can be relieved by adding lactose or isopropyl-β-D-thiogalactopyranoside (IPTG).
>Addgene plasmid #115201 | pLEX307_CR-PDHA2S293D | addgene full sequence | sequence record 231792 | Addgene NGS Result
TAATGTGAGTTAGCTCACTCATTAGGCACCCCAGGCTTTACACTTTATGCTTCCGGCTCGTATGTTGTGT
GGAATTGTGAGCGGATAACAATTTCACACAGGAAACAGCTATGACCATGATTACGCCAAGCGCGCAATTA
ACCCTCACTAAAGGGAACAAAAGCTGGAGCTGCAAGCTTAATGTAGTCTTATGCAATACTCTTGTAGTCT
TGCAACATGGTAACGATGAGTTAGCAACATGCCTTACAAGGAGAGAAAAAGCACCGTGCATGCCGATTGG
TGGAAGTAAGGTGGTACGATCGTGCCTTATTAGGAAGGCAACAGACGGGTCTGACATGGATTGGACGAAC
CACTGAATTGCCGCATTGCAGAGATATTGTATTTAAGTGCCTAGCTCGATACATAAACGGGTCTCTCTGG
TTAGACCAGATCTGAGCCTGGGAGCTCTCTGGCTAACTAGGGAACCCACTGCTTAAGCCTCAATAAAGCT
TGCCTTGAGTGCTTCAAGTAGTGTGTGCCCGTCTGTTGTGTGACTCTGGTAACTAGAGATCCCTCAGACC
CTTTTAGTCAGTGTGGAAAATCTCTAGCAGTGGCGCCCGAACAGGGACTTGAAAGCGAAAGGGAAACCAG
AGGAGCTCTCTCGACGCAGGACTCGGCTTGCTGAAGCGCGCACGGCAAGAGGCGAGGGGCGGCGACTGGT
GAGTACGCCAAAAATTTTGACTAGCGGAGGCTAGAAGGAGAGAGATGGGTGCGAGAGCGTCAGTATTAAG
CGGGGGAGAATTAGATCGCGATGGGAAAAAATTCGGTTAAGGCCAGGGGGAAAGAAAAAATATAAATTAA
AACATATAGTATGGGCAAGCAGGGAGCTAGAACGATTCGCAGTTAATCCTGGCCTGTTAGAAACATCAGA
AGGCTGTAGACAAATACTGGGACAGCTACAACCATCCCTTCAGACAGGATCAGAAGAACTTAGATCATTA
TATAATACAGTAGCAACCCTCTATTGTGTGCATCAAAGGATAGAGATAAAAGACACCAAGGAAGCTTTAG
ACAAGATAGAGGAAGAGCAAAACAAAAGTAAGACCACCGCACAGCAAGCGGCCGCTGATCTTCAGACCTG
GAGGAGGAGATATGAGGGACAATTGGAGAAGTGAATTATATAAATATAAAGTAGTAAAAATTGAACCATT
AGGAGTAGCACCCACCAAGGCAAAGAGAAGAGTGGTGCAGAGAGAAAAAAGAGCAGTGGGAATAGGAGCT
TTGTTCCTTGGGTTCTTGGGAGCAGCAGGAAGCACTATGGGCGCAGCGTCAATGACGCTGACGGTACAGG
CCAGACAATTATTGTCTGGTATAGTGCAGCAGCAGAACAATTTGCTGAGGGCTATTGAGGCGCAACAGCA
TCTGTTGCAACTCACAGTCTGGGGCATCAAGCAGCTCCAGGCAAGAATCCTGGCTGTGGAAAGATACCTA
AAGGATCAACAGCTCCTGGGGATTTGGGGTTGCTCTGGAAAACTCATTTGCACCACTGCTGTGCCTTGGA
ATGCTAGTTGGAGTAATAAATCTCTGGAACAGATTTGGAATCACACGACCTGGATGGAGTGGGACAGAGA
AATTAACAATTACACAAGCTTAATACACTCCTTAATTGAAGAATCGCAAAACCAGCAAGAAAAGAATGAA
CAAGAATTATTGGAATTAGATAAATGGGCAAGTTTGTGGAATTGGTTTAACATAACAAATTGGCTGTGGT
ATATAAAATTATTCATAATGATAGTAGGAGGCTTGGTAGGTTTAAGAATAGTTTTTGCTGTACTTTCTAT
AGTGAATAGAGTTAGGCAGGGATATTCACCATTATCGTTTCAGACCCACCTCCCAACCCCGAGGGGACCC
ATGCATTGCATCTCAATTAGTCAGCAACCAGGTGTGGAAAGTCCCCAGGCTCCCCAGCAGGCAGAAGTAT
GCAAAGCATGCGTCTCAATTAGTCAGCAACCATAGTCCCGCCCCTAACTCCGCCCATCCCGCCCCTAACT
CCGCCCAGTTCCGCCCATTCTCCGCCCCATGGCTGACTAATTTTTTTTATTTATGCAGAGGCCGAGGCCG
CCTCGGCCTCTGAGCTATTCCAGAAGTAGTGAGGAGGCTTTTTTGGAGGCCTAGGCTTTTGCAAAAAGCT
TTCTAGAGGTACCACCGGAGCTTACCATGACCGAGTACAAGCCCACGGTGCGCCTCGCCACCCGCGACGA
CGTCCCCAGGGCCGTACGCACCCTCGCCGCCGCGTTCGCCGACTACCCCGCCACGCGCCACACCGTCGAT
CCGGACCGCCACATCGAGCGGGTCACCGAGCTGCAAGAACTCTTCCTCACGCGCGTCGGGCTCGACATCG
GCAAGGTGTGGGTCGCGGACGACGGCGCCGCCGTGGCGGTCTGGACCACGCCGGAGAGCGTCGAAGCGGG
GGCGGTGTTCGCCGAGATCGGCCCGCGCATGGCCGAGTTGAGCGGTTCCCGGCTGGCCGCGCAGCAACAG
ATGGAAGGCCTCCTGGCGCCGCACCGGCCCAAGGAGCCCGCGTGGTTCCTGGCCACCGTCGGCGTCTCGC
CCGACCACCAGGGCAAGGGTCTGGGCAGCGCCGTCGTGCTCCCCGGAGTGGAGGCGGCCGAGCGCGCCGG
GGTGCCCGCCTTCCTGGAGACCTCCGCGCCCCGCAACCTCCCCTTCTACGAGCGGCTCGGCTTCACCGTC
ACCGCCGACGTCGAGGTGCCCGAAGGACCGCGCACCTGGTGCATGACCCGCAAGCCCGGTGCCAGTTAAC
GAATTCTAGATCTTGAGACAAATGGCAGTATTCATCCACAATTTTAAAAGAAAAGGGGGGATTGGGGGGT
ACAGTGCAGGGGAAAGAATAGTAGACATAATAGCAACAGACATACAAACTAAAGAATTACAAAAACAAAT
TACAAAAATTCAAAATTTTCGGGTTTATTACAGGGACAGCAGAGATCCACTTTGGCGCCGGCTCGAGGCC
TGCAGGTGCAAAGATGGATAAAGTTTTAAACAGAGAGGAATCTTTGCAGCTAATGGACCTTCTAGGTCTT
GAAAGGAGTGGGAATTGGCTCCGGTGCCCGTCAGTGGGCAGAGCGCACATCGCCCACAGTCCCCGAGAAG
TTGGGGGGAGGGGTCGGCAATTGAACCGGTGCCTAGAGAAGGTGGCGCGGGGTAAACTGGGAAAGTGATG
TCGTGTACTGGCTCCGCCTTTTTCCCGAGGGTGGGGGAGAACCGTATATAAGTGCAGTAGTCGCCGTGAA
CGTTCTTTTTCGCAACGGGTTTGCCGCCAGAACACAGGTAAGTGCCGTGTGTGGTTCCCGCGGGCCTGGC
CTCTTTACGGGTTATGGCCCTTGCGTGCCTTGAATTACTTCCACCTGGCTGCAGTACGTGATTCTTGATC
CCGAGCTTCGGGTTGGAAGTGGGTGGGAGAGTTCGAGGCCTTGCGCTTAAGGAGCCCCTTCGCCTCGTGC
TTGAGTTGAGGCCTGGCCTGGGCGCTGGGGCCGCCGCGTGCGAATCTGGTGGCACCTTCGCGCCTGTCTC
GCTGCTTTCGATAAGTCTCTAGCCATTTAAAATTTTTGATGACCTGCTGCGACGCTTTTTTTCTGGCAAG
ATAGTCTTGTAAATGCGGGCCAAGATCTGCACACTGGTATTTCGGTTTTTGGGGCCGCGGGCGGCGACGG
GGCCCGTGCGTCCCAGCGCACATGTTCGGCGAGGCGGGGCCTGCGAGCGCGGCCACCGAGAATCGGACGG
GGGTAGTCTCAAGCTGGCCGGCCTGCTCTGGTGCCTGGCCTCGCGCCGCCGTGTATCGCCCCGCCCTGGG
CGGCAAGGCTGGCCCGGTCGGCACCAGTTGCGTGAGCGGAAAGATGGCCGCTTCCCGGCCCTGCTGCAGG
GAGCTCAAAATGGAGGACGCGGCGCTCGGGAGAGCGGGCGGGTGAGTCACCCACACAAAGGAAAAGGGCC
TTTCCGTCCTCAGCCGTCGCTTCATGTGACTCCACGGAGTACCGGGCGCCGTCCAGGCACCTCGATTAGT
TCTCGAGCTTTTGGAGTACGTCGTCTTTAGGTTGGGGGGAGGGGTTTTATGCGATGGAGTTTCCCCACAC
TGAGTGGGTGGAGACTGAAGTTAGGCCAGCTTGGCACTTGATGTAATTCTCCTTGGAATTTGCCCTTTTT
GAGTTTGGATCTTGGTTCATTCTCAAGCCTCAGACAGTGGTTCAAAGTTTTTTTCTTCCATTTCAGGTGT
CGTGAGGCTAGCATGCTGGCCGCCTTCATCTCCCGCGTGTTGAGGCGAGTTGCCCAGAAATCAGCTCGCA
GAGTGCTGGTGGCATCCCGTAACTCCTCAAATGACGCTACATTTGAAATTAAGAAATGTGATCTTTATCT
GTTGGAAGAGGGTCCCCCTGTCACTACAGTGCTCACTAGGGCGGAGGGGCTTAAATACTACAGGATGATG
CTGACTGTTCGCCGCATGGAATTGAAGGCAGATCAGCTGTACAAACAGAAATTCATTCGCGGTTTCTGTC
ACCTGTGYGATGGTCAGGAAGCTTGTTGCGTGGGCCTTGAGGCCGGCATAAATCCCTCGGATCACGTCAT
TACATCCTATAGGGCTCATGGTGTGTGCTATACTCGGGGACTTTCTGTCCGATCCATTCTCGCAGAGCTG
ACGGGAAGAAGAGGAGGTTGTGCTAAAGGAAAAGGAGGATCGATGCATATGTATACCAAGAACTTCTATG
GGGGCAATGGCATCGTCGGTGCACAGGGCCCCCTGGGCGCTGGCATTGCTCTGGCCTGTAAATATAAAGG
AAACGATGAGATCTGTTTGACTTTATATGGGGATGGCGCTGCGAATCAGGGGCAGATAGCCGAAGCTTTC
AATATGGCAGCTTTATGGAAATTACCTTGTGTTTTCATCTGTGAGAATAACCTATATGGAATGGGAACAT
CTACTGAGAGAGCAGCAGCCAGCCCTGATTACTACAAGAGGGGCAATTTTATCCCTGGGCTAAAGGTCGA
TGGAATGGATGTTCTGTGTGTTCGTGAGGCAACAAAATTTGCAGCTAACTACTGTAGATCTGGAAAGGGG
CCCATACTGATGGAGCTGCAAACCTACCGTTATCATGGACACAGTATGGACGATCCTGGAGTCAGTTATC
GTACACGAGAAGAAATTCAGGAAGTAAGAAGTAAGAGGGATCCTATAATAATTCTCCAAGATAGAATGGT
AAACAGCAAGCTCGCCACTGTGGAAGAATTAAAGGAAATTGGGGCTGAGGTGAGGAAAGAAATTGATGAT
GCTGCCCAGTTTGCTACCACTGATCCTGAGCCACATTTGGAAGAATTAGGCCATCACATCTACAGCAGTG
ATTCATCTTTTGAAGTTCGTGGTGCAAATCCATGGATCAAGTTTAAGTCCGTCAGTTAAACTAGTACGCG
TTAAGTCGACAATCAACCTCTGGATTACAAAATTTGTGAAAGATTGACTGGTATTCTTAACTATGTTGCT
CCTTTTACGCTATGTGGATACGCTGCTTTAATGCCTTTGTATCATGCTATTGCTTCCCGTATGGCTTTCA
TTTTCTCCTCCTTGTATAAATCCTGGTTGCTGTCTCTTTATGAGGAGTTGTGGCCCGTTGTCAGGCAACG
TGGCGTGGTGTGCACTGTGTTTGCTGACGCAACCCCCACTGGTTGGGGCATTGCCACCACCTGTCAGCTC
CTTTCCGGGACTTTCGCTTTCCCCCTCCCTATTGCCACGGCGGAACTCATCGCCGCCTGCCTTGCCCGCT
GCTGGACAGGGGCTCGGCTGTTGGGCACTGACAATTCCGTGGTGTTGTCGGGGAAATCATCGTCCTTTCC
TTGGCTGCTCGCCTGTGTTGCCACCTGGATTCTGCGCGGGACGTCCTTCTGCTACGTCCCTTCGGCCCTC
AATCCAGCGGACCTTCCTTCCCGCGGCCTGCTGCCGGCTCTGCGGCCTCTTCCGCGTCTTCGCCTTCGCC
CTCAGACGAGTCGGATCTCCCTTTGGGCCGCCTCCCCGCGTCGACTTTAAGACCAATGACTTACAAGGCA
GCTGTAGATCTTAGCCACTTTTTAAAAGAAAAGGGGGGACTGGAAGGGCTAATTCACTCCCAACGAAGAC
AAGATCTGCTTTTTGCTTGTACTGGGTCTCTCTGGTTAGACCAGATCTGAGCCTGGGAGCTCTCTGGCTA
ACTAGGGAACCCACTGCTTAAGCCTCAATAAAGCTTGCCTTGAGTGCTTCAAGTAGTGTGTGCCCGTCTG
TTGTGTGACTCTGGTAACTAGAGATCCCTCAGACCCTTTTAGTCAGTGTGGAAAATCTCTAGCAGTACGT
ATAGTAGTTCATGTCATCTTATTATTCAGTATTTATAACTTGCAAAGAAATGAATATCAGAGAGTGAGAG
GAACTTGTTTATTGCAGCTTATAATGGTTACAAATAAAGCAATAGCATCACAAATTTCACAAATAAAGCA
TTTTTTTCACTGCATTCTAGTTGTGGTTTGTCCAAACTCATCAATGTATCTTATCATGTCTGGCTCTAGC
TATCCCGCCCCTAACTCCGCCCATCCCGCCCCTAACTCCGCCCAGTTCCGCCCATTCTCCGCCCCATGGC
TGACTAATTTTTTTTATTTATGCAGAGGCCGAGGCCGCCTCGGCCTCTGAGCTATTCCAGAAGTAGTGAG
GAGGCTTTTTTGGAGGCCTAGGGACGTACCCAATTCGCCCTATAGTGAGTCGTATTACGCGCGCTCACTG
GCCGTCGTTTTACAACGTCGTGACTGGGAAAACCCTGGCGTTACCCAACTTAATCGCCTTGCAGCACATC
CCCCTTTCGCCAGCTGGCGTAATAGCGAAGAGGCCCGCACCGATCGCCCTTCCCAACAGTTGCGCAGCCT
GAATGGCGAATGGG
[124 nt withheld, positions 6945-7068]
C
[91 nt withheld, positions 7070-7160]
A
[49 nt withheld, positions 7162-7210]
CCTTTGACGTTGGAGTCCACGTTCTTT
[37 nt withheld, positions 7238-7274]
ACCCTATCTCGGTCTATTCTTTTGATTTATAAGGGATTTTGCCGATTTCGGCCTATTGGTTAAAAAATGA
GCTGATTTAACAAAAATTTAACGCGAATTTTAACAAAATATTAACGCTTACAATTTAGGTGGCACTTTTC
GGGGAAATGTGCGCGGAACCCCTATTTGTTTATTTTTCTAAATACATTCAAATATGTATCCGCTCATGAG
ACAATAACCCTGATAAATGCTTCAATAATATTGAAAAAGGAAGAGTATGAGTATTCAACATTTCCGTGTC
GCCCTTATTCCCTTTTTTGCGGCATTTTGCCTTCCTGTTTTTGCTCACCCAGAAACGCTGGTGAAAGTAA
AAGATGCTGAAGATCAGTTGGGTGCACGAGTGGGTTACATCGAACTGGATCTCAACAGCGGTAAGATCCT
TGAGAGTTTTCGCCCCGAAGAACGTTTTCCAATGATGAGCACTTTTAAAGTTCTGCTATGTGGCGCGGTA
TTATCCCGTATTGACGCCGGGCAAGAGCAACTCGGTCGCCGCATACACTATTCTCAGAATGACTTGGTTG
AGTACTCACCAGTCACAGAAAAGCATCTTACGGATGGCATGACAGTAAGAGAATTATGCAGTGCTGCCAT
AACCATGAGTGATAACACTGCGGCCAACTTACTTCTGACAACGATCGGAGGACCGAAGGAGCTAACCGCT
TTTTTGCACAACATGGGGGATCATGTAACTCGCCTTGATCGTTGGGAACCGGAGCTGAATGAAGCCATAC
CAAACGACGAGCGTGACACCACGATGCCTGTAGCAATGGCAACAACGTTGCGCAAACTATTAACTGGCGA
ACTACTTACTCTAGCTTCCCGGCAACAATTAATAGACTGGATGGAGGCGGATAAAGTTGCAGGACCACTT
CTGCGCTCGGCCCTTCCGGCTGGCTGGTTTATTGCTGATAAATCTGGAGCCGGTGAGCGTGGGTCTCGCG
GTATCATTGCAGCACTGGGGCCAGATGGTAAGCCCTCCCGTATCGTAGTTATCTACACGACGGGGAGTCA
GGCAACTATGGATGAACGAAATAGACAGATCGCTGAGATAGGTGCCTCACTGATTAAGCATTGGTAACTG
TCAGACCAAGTTTACTCATATATACTTTAGATTGATTTAAAACTTCATTTTTAATTTAAAAGGATCTAGG
TGAAGATCCTTTTTGATAATCTCATGACCAAAATCCCTTAACGTGAGTTTTCGTTCCACTGAGCGTCAGA
CCCCGTAGAAAAGATCAAAGGATCTTCTTGAGATCCTTTTTTTCTGCGCGTAATCTGCTGCTTGCAAACA
AAAAAACCACCGCTACCAGCGGTGGTTTGTTTGCCGGATCAAGAGCTACCAACTCTTTTTCCGAAGGTAA
CTGGCTTCAGCAGAGCGCAGATACCAAATACTGTTCTTCTAGTGTAGCCGTAGTTAGGCCACCACTTCAA
GAACTCTGTAGCACCGCCTACATACCTCGCTCTGCTAATCCTGTTACCAGTGGCTGCTGCCAGTGGCGAT
AAGTCGTGTCTTACCGGGTTGGACTCAAGACGATAGTTACCGGATAAGGCGCAGCGGTCGGGCTGAACGG
GGGGTTCGTGCACACAGCCCAGCTTGGAGCGAACGACCTACACCGAACTGAGATACCTACAGCGTGAGCT
ATGAGAAAGCGCCACGCTTCCCGAAGGGAGAAAGGCGGACAGGTATCCGGTAAGCGGCAGGGTCGGAACA
GGAGAGCGCACGAGGGAGCTTCCAGGGGGAAACGCCTGGTATCTTTATAGTCCTGTCGGGTTTCGCCACC
TCTGACTTGAGCGTCGATTTTTGTGATGCTCGTCAGGGGGGCGGAGCCTATGGAAAAACGCCAGCAACGC
GGCCTTTTTACGGTTCCTGGCCTTTTGCTGGCCTTTTGCTCACATGTTCTTTCCTGCGTTATCCCCTGAT
TCTGTGGATAACCGTATTACCGCCTTTGAGTGAGCTGATACCGCTCGCCGCAGCCGAACGACCGAGCGCA
GCGAGTCAGTGAGCGAGGAAGCGGAAGAGCGCCCAATACGCAAACCGCCTCTCCCCGCGCGTTGGCCGAT
TCATTAATGCAGCTGGCACGACAGGTTTCCCGACTGGAAAGCGGGCAGTGAGCGCAACGCAAT
