>Addgene plasmid #115201 | pLEX307_CR-PDHA2S293D | depositor partial sequence | sequence record 230422 | EF1alpha primer
GGRCTTTCTATTTMATGTCGTGAGGCTAGCATGCTGGCCGCCTTCATCTCCCGCGTGTTGAGGCGAGTTG
CCCAGAAATCAGCTCGCAGAGTGCTGGTGGCATCCCGTAACTCCTCAAATGACGCTACATTTGAAATTAA
GAAATGTGATCTTTATCTGTTGGAAGAGGGTCCCCCTGTCACTACAGTGCTCACTAGGGCGGAGGGGCTT
AAATACTACAGGATGATGCTGACTGTTCGCCGCATGGAATTGAAGGCAGATCAGCTGTACAAACAGAAAT
TCATTCGCGGTTTCTGTCACCTGTGYGATGGTCAGGAAGCTTGTTGCGTGGGCCTTGAGGCCGGCATAAA
TCCCTCGGATCACGTCATTACATCCTATAGGGCTCATGGTGTGTGCTATACTCGGGGACTTTCTGTCCGA
TCCATTCTCGCAGAGCTGACGGGAAGAAGAGGAGGTTGTGCTAAAGGAAAAGGAGGATCGATGCATATGT
ATACCAAGAACTTCTATGGGGGCAATGGCATCGTCGGTGCACAGGGCCCCCTGGGCGCTGGCATTGCTCT
GGCCTGTAAATATAAAGGAAACGATGAGATCTGTTTGACTTTATATGGGGATGGCGCTGCGAATCAGGGG
CAGATAGCCGAAGCTTTCAATATGGCAGCTTTATGGAAATTACCTTGTGTTTTCATCTGTGAGAATAACC
TATATGGAATGGGAACATCTACTGAGAGAGCAGCAGCCAGCCCTGATTACTACAAGAGGGGCAATTTTAT
CCCTGGGCTAAAGGTCGATGGAATGGATGTTCTGTGTGTTCGTGAGGCAACAAAATTTGCAGCTAACTAC
TGTAGATCTGGAAAGGGGCCCATACTGATGGAGCTGCAAACCTACCGTTATCATGGACACAGTATGGACG
ATCCTGGAGTCAGTTATCGTACACGAGAAGAAATTCACGAAGTAAGAAGTAAGAGGGATCCTATAATAAT
TCTCCAAGATAGAATGGTAAACAGCAAGCTCGCACTGTGAAGATTAAGGAAATTGGGGCTGAGTGAGAAA
GAATTGATGATGCTGCCAGTTGCTACCACTGATCCTGAGCACATTTGAGATAGCCATCACATCTACAGCA
GTGATCATCTTTTGAGTCGTGTGCAATCCATGATCAGTTAGTCGTCAGTAACTAGTACGCGTAGTCGACA
TCACTCTGATAMAAATTGGAGATGACTGGAATCCTACWTGTTGCTCTTTASCTTGTGGGAAGCCTGCCTT
ATAKGCCCTTGTAWTTG
